Addgene plasmid #170683: tetO-ESRRA
Purpose: doxycycline-inducible overexpression of ESRRA
Depositing lab: Paul Burridge. Depositing organization: Northwestern University. Publication: A novel transcription factor combination for direct reprogramming to a spontaneously contracting human cardiomyocyte-like state. Romero-Tejeda M, Fonoudi H, Weddle CJ, DeKeyser JM, Lenny B, Fetterman KA, Magdy T, Sapkota Y, Epting C, Burridge PW. J Mol Cell Cardiol. 2023 Jul 6:S0022-2828(23)00106-2. doi: 10.1016/j.yjmcc.2023.06.005. PubMed 37421991.
Backbone
  Vector backbone: FU-tetO-Gateway
  Backbone manufacturer: addgene plasmid #43914
  Backbone size w/o insert (bp): 8600
  Total vector size (bp): 9879
  Modifications to backbone: ESRRA ORF added to plasmid using Gateway cloning
  Vector type: Mammalian Expression, Lentiviral ; Doxycycline Inducible
Growth in bacteria
  Bacterial resistance: Ampicillin, 100 μg/mL
  Growth temperature: 30°C
  Growth strain: NEB Stable
  Copy number: Low Copy
Gene/Insert
  Gene/Insert name: ESRRA (alt names: estrogen related receptor alpha; ERRalpha, ERRa, ERR1, ESRL1, NR3B1)
  Species: H. sapiens (human)
  Insert size (bp): 1272
  GenBank ID: BC063795.1
  Entrez Gene: ESRRA (a.k.a. ERR1, ERRa, ERRalpha, ESRL1, NR3B1)
  Promoter: TRE promoter, Tet-ON
  Cloning method: Gateway Cloning
  Sequencing primers: 5′ LNCX; T7
Resource information
  A portion of this plasmid was derived from a plasmid made by: MGC Human ESRRA Sequence-Verified cDNA (Dharmacon CloneId:6527166)
Terms and licenses: Academic/Nonprofit Terms; Industry Terms: Not Available to Industry
Depositor comments: This plasmid was generated using Gateway cloning. attB sites were added to AKT1 via PCR reaction using cDNA obtained from Dharmacon as a template (Dharmacon CloneId:6527166) . Resulting fragements were recombined with pDONR221 to generate an entry clone. LR reaction was performed using the destination vector FU-tetO-Gateway (Addgene Plasmid #19778).
How to cite: tetO-ESRRA was a gift from Paul Burridge (Addgene plasmid # 170683 ; http://n2t.net/addgene:170683 ; RRID:Addgene_170683)
