[The description below was written by a language model from this plasmid's Addgene catalogue record and pLannotate feature annotations shown in this document.]
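Description:
tetO-ESRRA is a doxycycline-inducible lentiviral expression plasmid built on the FU-tetO-Gateway destination backbone, carrying the human estrogen related receptor alpha (ESRRA, also called ERRalpha or NR3B1) open reading frame of about 1.27 kb. The ORF was amplified from a sequence-verified MGC cDNA clone, moved through a pDONR221 entry clone and recombined into the destination vector by an LR reaction, so it is flanked by attB1 and attB2 sites. The depositor's cloning note mentions AKT1 at the PCR step, which appears to be a carry-over error, since the annotated coding sequence is ESRRA. The note also cites a different catalogue entry for the backbone than the backbone field does.

Expression is driven by a tetracycline response element with seven tetO repeats fused to a minimal CMV promoter, so transcription requires a tetracycline-controlled transactivator supplied separately, plus doxycycline. A V5 epitope sequence lies just downstream of attB2, but the record does not say whether it is read in frame with ESRRA. A WPRE follows to enhance transcript stability and expression.

The viral frame is HIV-1 based. A CMV enhancer/promoter fused to a truncated 5' LTR drives genomic RNA production in packaging cells, followed by the Ψ packaging signal, RRE and cPPT/CTS, then a truncated 3' LTR and a bGH polyadenylation signal. Outside the LTRs sit an SV40/EM7-driven bleomycin/Zeocin resistance cassette, an f1 origin, a ColE1-type origin and AmpR for ampicillin selection in E. coli. The depositor lists the plasmid as low copy and propagates it in a recombination-reducing strain.

It was made for inducible overexpression of ESRRA in a study testing transcription factor combinations for direct reprogramming toward human cardiomyocyte-like cells.
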