Features (pLannotate 1.2.2; 36 found; start..end, strand, type, name):
     33..85      -  misc_feature   bom (fragment): basis of mobility region from pBR322
    240..619     +  enhancer       CMV enhancer: human cytomegalovirus immediate early enhancer
    620..819     +  promoter       CMV promoter: human cytomegalovirus (CMV) immediate early promoter
    837..1017    +  LTR            5' LTR (truncated): truncated 5' long terminal repeat (LTR) from HIV-1
   1064..1189    +  misc_feature   HIV-1 Ψ: packaging signal of human immunodeficiency virus type 1
   1173..1536    +  CDS            HIV-1 gag (fragment): gag protein from human immunodeficiency virus 1; gag
   1682..1915    +  misc_feature   RRE: The Rev response element (RRE) of HIV-1 allows for Rev-dependent mRNA export from the nucleus to the cytoplasm.
   2292..2392    +  CDS            Rev (fragment): human immunodeficiency virus 1 (HIV-1) Rev protein; rev; enhances nuclear export of unspliced and incompletely spliced viral mRNAs
   2442..2559    +  misc_feature   cPPT/CTS: central polypurine tract and central termination sequence of HIV-1
   2612..2882    +  protein_bind   tetracycline response element: contains seven copies of the tetracycline operator tetO tetracycline repressor TetR
   2893..2910    +  misc_feature   MCS (fragment): pUC18/19 multiple cloning site
   2915..2953    +  promoter       minimal CMV promoter: human cytomegalovirus (CMV) immediate early promoter
   3053..3071    +  promoter       T7 promoter: promoter for bacteriophage T7 RNA polymerase
   3103..3127    +  protein_bind   attB1: mutant version of attB; recombination site for the Gateway® BP reaction BP Clonase™
   3133..4401    +  CDS            ESRRA: ERR1_HUMAN - Also known as ERR1, ESRL1, NR3B1. Experimental evidence at protein level: Swiss-Prot protein existence level 1. Binds to an ERR-alpha response element (ERRE) containing a single consensus half-site, 5'-TNAAGGTCA-3'. Can bind to the medium- chain acyl coenzyme A dehydrogenase (MCAD) response element NRRE-1 and may act as an important regulator of MCAD promoter. Binds to the C1 region of the lactoferrin gene promoter. Requires dimerization and the coactivator, PGC-1A, for full activity. The ERRalpha/PGC1alpha complex is a regulator of energy metabolism. Induces the expression of PER
   4406..4430    -  protein_bind   attB2: mutant version of attB; recombination site for the Gateway® BP reaction BP Clonase™
   4456..4497    +  CDS            V5 tag: epitope tag from simian virus 5
   4551..4574    +  misc_feature   MCS (fragment): pBluescript multiple cloning site
   4574..5162    +  misc_feature   WPRE: woodchuck hepatitis virus posttranscriptional regulatory element
   5099..5680    +  CDS            nef (fragment): NEF_HV1H2 - Experimental evidence at protein level: Swiss-Prot protein existence level 1. Extracellular Nef protein targets CD4(+) T-lymphocytes for apoptosis by interacting with CXCR4 surface receptors. From Human immunodeficiency virus type 1 group M subtype B (isolate HXB2) (HIV-1).
   5687..5867    +  LTR            5' LTR (truncated): truncated 5' long terminal repeat (LTR) from HIV-1
   5899..6123    +  polyA_signal   bGH poly(A) signal: bovine growth hormone polyadenylation signal
   6127..6148    +  promoter       SV40 promoter (fragment): SV40 enhancer and early promoter
   6169..6597    +  rep_origin     f1 ori (sequence partly withheld): f1 bacteriophage origin of replication; arrow indicates direction of (+) strand synthesis
   6611..6940    +  promoter       SV40 promoter: SV40 enhancer and early promoter
   6988..7035    +  promoter       EM7 promoter: synthetic bacterial promoter&nbsp
   7054..7428    +  CDS            BleoR: antibiotic-binding protein; Sh ble from Streptoalloteichus hindustanus; confers resistance to bleomycin, phleomycin, and Zeocin™
   7438..7563    +  CDS            ble (fragment): BLE_KLEPN - Experimental evidence at protein level: Swiss-Prot protein existence level 1. Binding protein with a strong affinity to the bleomycin family of antibiotics. Binds to CL990; an antimitotic-antibiotic compound. From Klebsiella pneumoniae.
   7558..7679    +  polyA_signal   SV40 poly(A) signal: SV40 polyadenylation signal
   7752..7768    -  protein_bind   lac operator: The lac repressor binds to the lac operator to inhibit transcription in E. coli. This inhibition can be relieved by adding lactose or isopropyl-β-D-thiogalactopyranoside (IPTG). lac repressor encoded by lacI
   7776..7806    -  promoter       lac promoter: promoter for the E. coli lac operon
   7821..7842    -  protein_bind   CAP binding site: CAP binding activates transcription in the presence of cAMP. E. coli catabolite activator protein
   7855..7947    -  CDS            lacI (fragment): lac repressor; lacI; The lac repressor binds to the lac operator to inhibit transcription in E. coli. This inhibition can be relieved by adding lactose or isopropyl-β-D-thiogalactopyranoside (IPTG).
   8130..8718    -  rep_origin     ori: high-copy-number ColE1/pMB1/pBR322/pUC origin of replication
   8889..9749    -  CDS            AmpR: β-lactamase; bla; confers resistance to ampicillin, carbenicillin, and related antibiotics
   9750..9854    -  promoter       AmpR promoter: bla
>Addgene plasmid #170683 | tetO-ESRRA | addgene full sequence | sequence record 347244 | Addgene NGS Result
ACGTCGACGGATCGGGAGATCTCCCGATCCCCTATGGTGCACTCTCAGTACAATCTGCTCTGATGCCGCA
TAGTTAAGCCAGTATCTGCTCCCTGCTTGTGTGTTGGAGGTCGCTGAGTAGTGCGCGAGCAAAATTTAAG
CTACAACAAGGCAAGGCTTGACCGACAATTGCATGAAGAATCTGCTTAGGGTTAGGCGTTTTGCGCTGCT
TCGCGATGTACGGGCCAGATATACGCGTTGACATTGATTATTGACTAGTTATTAATAGTAATCAATTACG
GGGTCATTAGTTCATAGCCCATATATGGAGTTCCGCGTTACATAACTTACGGTAAATGGCCCGCCTGGCT
GACCGCCCAACGACCCCCGCCCATTGACGTCAATAATGACGTATGTTCCCATAGTAACGCCAATAGGGAC
TTTCCATTGACGTCAATGGGTGGAGTATTTACGGTAAACTGCCCACTTGGCAGTACATCAAGTGTATCAT
ATGCCAAGTACGCCCCCTATTGACGTCAATGACGGTAAATGGCCCGCCTGGCATTATGCCCAGTACATGA
CCTTATGGGACTTTCCTACTTGGCAGTACATCTACGTATTAGTCATCGCTATTACCATGGTGATGCGGTT
TTGGCAGTACATCAATGGGCGTGGATAGCGGTTTGACTCACGGGGATTTCCAAGTCTCCACCCCATTGAC
GTCAATGGGAGTTTGTTTTGGCACCAAAATCAACGGGACTTTCCAAAATGTCGTAACAACTCCGCCCCAT
TGACGCAAATGGGCGGTAGGCGTGTACGGTGGGAGGTCTATATAAGCAGCGCGTTTTGCCTGTACTGGGT
CTCTCTGGTTAGACCAGATCTGAGCCTGGGAGCTCTCTGGCTAACTAGGGAACCCACTGCTTAAGCCTCA
ATAAAGCTTGCCTTGAGTGCTTCAAGTAGTGTGTGCCCGTCTGTTGTGTGACTCTGGTAACTAGAGATCC
CTCAGACCCTTTTAGTCAGTGTGGAAAATCTCTAGCAGTGGCGCCCGAACAGGGACTTGAAAGCGAAAGG
GAAACCAGAGGAGCTCTCTCGACGCAGGACTCGGCTTGCTGAAGCGCGCACGGCAAGAGGCGAGGGGCGG
CGACTGGTGAGTACGCCAAAAATTTTGACTAGCGGAGGCTAGAAGGAGAGAGATGGGTGCGAGAGCGTCA
GTATTAAGCGGGGGAGAATTAGATCGCGATGGGAAAAAATTCGGTTAAGGCCAGGGGGAAAGAAAAAATA
TAAATTAAAACATATAGTATGGGCAAGCAGGGAGCTAGAACGATTCGCAGTTAATCCTGGCCTGTTAGAA
ACATCAGAAGGCTGTAGACAAATACTGGGACAGCTACAACCATCCCTTCAGACAGGATCAGAAGAACTTA
GATCATTATATAATACAGTAGCAACCCTCTATTGTGTGCATCAAAGGATAGAGATAAAAGACACCAAGGA
AGCTTTAGACAAGATAGAGGAAGAGCAAAACAAAAGTAAGACCACCGCACAGCAAGCGGCCGCTGATCTT
CAGACCTGGAGGAGGAGATATGAGGGACAATTGGAGAAGTGAATTATATAAATATAAAGTAGTAAAAATT
GAACCATTAGGAGTAGCACCCACCAAGGCAAAGAGAAGAGTGGTGCAGAGAGAAAAAAGAGCAGTGGGAA
TAGGAGCTTTGTTCCTTGGGTTCTTGGGAGCAGCAGGAAGCACTATGGGCGCAGCGTCAATGACGCTGAC
GGTACAGGCCAGACAATTATTGTCTGGTATAGTGCAGCAGCAGAACAATTTGCTGAGGGCTATTGAGGCG
CAACAGCATCTGTTGCAACTCACAGTCTGGGGCATCAAGCAGCTCCAGGCAAGAATCCTGGCTGTGGAAA
GATACCTAAAGGATCAACAGCTCCTGGGGATTTGGGGTTGCTCTGGAAAACTCATTTGCACCACTGCTGT
GCCTTGGAATGCTAGTTGGAGTAATAAATCTCTGGAACAGATTTGGAATCACACGACCTGGATGGAGTGG
GACAGAGAAATTAACAATTACACAAGCTTAATACACTCCTTAATTGAAGAATCGCAAAACCAGCAAGAAA
AGAATGAACAAGAATTATTGGAATTAGATAAATGGGCAAGTTTGTGGAATTGGTTTAACATAACAAATTG
GCTGTGGTATATAAAATTATTCATAATGATAGTAGGAGGCTTGGTAGGTTTAAGAATAGTTTTTGCTGTA
CTTTCTATAGTGAATAGAGTTAGGCAGGGATATTCACCATTATCGTTTCAGACCCACCTCCCAACCCCGA
GGGGACCCGACAGGCCCGAAGGAATAGAAGAAGAAGGTGGAGAGAGAGACAGAGACAGATCCATTCGATT
AGTGAACGGATCGGCACTGCGTGCGCCAATTCTGCAGACAAATGGCAGTATTCATCCACAATTTTAAAAG
AAAAGGGGGGATTGGGGGGTACAGTGCAGGGGAAAGAATAGTAGACATAATAGCAACAGACATACAAACT
AAAGAATTACAAAAACAAATTACAAAAATTCAAAATTTTCGGGTTTATTACAGGGACAGCAGAGATCCAG
TTTGGTTATCGAGTTTACCACTCCCTATCAGTGATAGAGAAAAGTGAAAGTCGAGTTTACCACTCCCTAT
CAGTGATAGAGAAAAGTGAAAGTCGAGTTTACCACTCCCTATCAGTGATAGAGAAAAGTGAAAGTCGAGT
TTACCACTCCCTATCAGTGATAGAGAAAAGTGAAAGTCGAGTTTACCACTCCCTATCAGTGATAGAGAAA
AGTGAAAGTCGAGTTTACCACTCCCTATCAGTGATAGAGAAAAGTGAAAGTCGAGTTTACCACTCCCTAT
CAGTGATAGAGAAAAGTGAAAGTCGAGCTCGGTACCCGGGTCGAGGTAGGCGTGTACGGTGGGAGGCCTA
TATAAGCAGAGCTCGTTTAGTGAACCGTCAGATCGCCTGGAGACGCCATCCACGCTGTTTTGACCTCCAT
AGAAGACACCGGGACCGATCCAGCCTCCGCGGCCCCGAATTGTAATACGACTCACTATAGGGAGACCCAA
GCTGGCTAGGTAAGCTTGATCAACAAGTTTGTACAAAAAAGCAGGCTTCACCATGTCCAGCCAGGTGGTG
GGCATTGAGCCTCTCTACATCAAGGCAGAGCCGGCCAGCCCTGACAGTCCAAAGGGTTCCTCGGAGACAG
AGACCGAGCCTCCTGTGGCCCTGGCCCCTGGTCCAGCTCCCACTCGCTGCCTCCCAGGCCACAAGGAAGA
GGAGGATGGGGAGGGGGCTGGGCCTGGCGAGCAGGGCGGTGGGAAGCTGGTGCTCAGCTCCCTGCCCAAG
CGCCTCTGCCTGGTCTGTGGGGACGTGGCCTCCGGCTACCACTATGGTGTGGCATCCTGTGAGGCCTGCA
AAGCCTTCTTCAAGAGGACCATCCAGGGGAGCATCGAGTACAGCTGTCCGGCCTCCAACGAGTGTGAGAT
CACCAAGCGGAGACGCAAGGCCTGCCAGGCCTGCCGCTTCACCAAGTGCCTGCGGGTGGGCATGCTCAAG
GAGGGAGTGCGCCTGGACCGCGTCCGGGGTGGGCGGCAGAAGTACAAGCGGCGGCCGGAGGTGGACCCAC
TGCCCTTCCCGGGCCCCTTCCCTGCTGGGCCCCTGGCAGTCGCTGGAGGCCCCCGGAAGACAGCAGCCCC
AGTGAATGCACTGGTGTCTCATCTGCTGGTGGTTGAGCCTGAGAAGCTCTATGCCATGCCTGACCCCGCA
GGCCCTGATGGGCACCTCCCAGCCGTGGCTACCCTCTGTGACCTCTTTGACCGAGAGATTGTGGTCACCA
TCAGCTGGGCCAAGAGCATCCCAGGCTTCTCATCGCTGTCGCTGTCTGACCAGATGTCAGTACTGCAGAG
CGTGTGGATGGAGGTGCTGGTGCTGGGTGTGGCCCAGCGCTCACTGCCACTGCAGGATGAGCTGGCCTTC
GCTGAGGACTTAGTCCTGGATGAAGAGGGGGCACGGGCAGCTGGCCTGGGGGAACTGGGGGCTGCCCTGC
TGCAACTAGTGCGGCGGCTGCAGGCCCTGCGGCTGGAGCGAGAGGAGTATGTTCTACTAAAGGCCTTGGC
CCTTGCCAATTCAGACTCTGTGCACATCGAAGATGCCGAGGCTGTGGAGCAGCTGCGAGAAGCTCTGCAC
GAGGCCCTGCTGGAGTATGAAGCCGGCCGGGCTGGCCCCGGAGGGGGTGCTGAGCGGCGGCGGGCGGGCA
GGCTGCTGCTCACGCTACCGCTCCTCCGCCAGACAGCGGGCAAAGTGCTGGCCCATTTCTATGGGGTGAA
GCTGGAGGGCAAGGTGCCCATGCACAAGCTGTTCTTGGAGATGCTCGAGGCCATGATGGACTGAAACCCA
GCTTTCTTGTACAAAGTGGTTGATCTAGAGGGCCCGCGGTTCGAAGGTAAGCCTATCCCTAACCCTCTCC
TCGGTCTCGATTCTACGCGTACCGGTCATCATCACCATCACCATTGAGTTTAAACCCGCTGATCAGCCTC
AATTCGATATCAAGCTTATCGATAATCAACCTCTGGATTACAAAATTTGTGAAAGATTGACTGGTATTCT
TAACTATGTTGCTCCTTTTACGCTATGTGGATACGCTGCTTTAATGCCTTTGTATCATGCTATTGCTTCC
CGTATGGCTTTCATTTTCTCCTCCTTGTATAAATCCTGGTTGCTGTCTCTTTATGAGGAGTTGTGGCCCG
TTGTCAGGCAACGTGGCGTGGTGTGCACTGTGTTTGCTGACGCAACCCCCACTGGTTGGGGCATTGCCAC
CACCTGTCAGCTCCTTTCCGGGACTTTCGCTTTCCCCCTCCCTATTGCCACGGCGGAACTCATCGCCGCC
TGCCTTGCCCGCTGCTGGACAGGGGCTCGGCTGTTGGGCACTGACAATTCCGTGGTGTTGTCGGGGAAAT
CATCGTCCTTTCCTTGGCTGCTCGCCTGTGTTGCCACCTGGATTCTGCGCGGGACGTCCTTCTGCTACGT
CCCTTCGGCCCTCAATCCAGCGGACCTTCCTTCCCGCGGCCTGCTGCCGGCTCTGCGGCCTCTTCCGCGT
CTTCGCCTTCGCCCTCAGACGAGTCGGATCTCCCTTTGGGCCGCCTCCCCGCATCGATACCGTCGACCTC
GAGACCTAGAAAAACATGGAGCAATCACAAGTAGCAATACAGCAGCTACCAATGCTGATTGTGCCTGGCT
AGAAGCACAAGAGGAGGAGGAGGTGGGTTTTCCAGTCACACCTCAGGTACCTTTAAGACCAATGACTTAC
AAGGCAGCTGTAGATCTTAGCCACTTTTTAAAAGAAAAGGGGGGACTGGAAGGGCTAATTCACTCCCAAC
GAAGACAAGATATCCTTGATCTGTGGATCTACCACACACAAGGCTACTTCCCTGATTGGCAGAACTACAC
ACCAGGGCCAGGGATCAGATATCCACTGACCTTTGGATGGTGCTACAAGCTAGTACCAGTTGAGCAAGAG
AAGGTAGAAGAAGCCAATGAAGGAGAGAACACCCGCTTGTTACACCCTGTGAGCCTGCATGGGATGGATG
ACCCGGAGAGAGAAGTATTAGAGTGGAGGTTTGACAGCCGCCTAGCATTTCATCACATGGCCCGAGAGCT
GCATCCGGACTGTACTGGGTCTCTCTGGTTAGACCAGATCTGAGCCTGGGAGCTCTCTGGCTAACTAGGG
AACCCACTGCTTAAGCCTCAATAAAGCTTGCCTTGAGTGCTTCAAGTAGTGTGTGCCCGTCTGTTGTGTG
ACTCTGGTAACTAGAGATCCCTCAGACCCTTTTAGTCAGTGTGGAAAATCTCTAGCAGGGCCCGTTTAAA
CCCGCTGATCAGCCTCGACTGTGCCTTCTAGTTGCCAGCCATCTGTTGTTTGCCCCTCCCCCGTGCCTTC
CTTGACCCTGGAAGGTGCCACTCCCACTGTCCTTTCCTAATAAAATGAGGAAATTGCATCGCATTGTCTG
AGTAGGTGTCATTCTATTCTGGGGGGTGGGGTGGGGCAGGACAGCAAGGGGGAGGATTGGGAAGACAATA
GCAGGCATGCTGGGGATGCGGTGGGCTCTATGGCTTCTGAGGCGGAAAGAACCAGCTGGGGCTCTAGGGG
GTATCCCC
[124 nt withheld, positions 6169-6292]
C
[91 nt withheld, positions 6294-6384]
A
[49 nt withheld, positions 6386-6434]
CCTTTGACGTTGGAGTCCACGTTCTTT
[37 nt withheld, positions 6462-6498]
ACCCTATCTCGGTCTATTCTTTTGATTTATAAGGGATTTTGCCGATTTCGGCCTATTGGTTAAAAAATGA
GCTGATTTAACAAAAATTTAACGCGAATTAATTCTGTGGAATGTGTGTCAGTTAGGGTGTGGAAAGTCCC
CAGGCTCCCCAGCAGGCAGAAGTATGCAAAGCATGCATCTCAATTAGTCAGCAACCAGGTGTGGAAAGTC
CCCAGGCTCCCCAGCAGGCAGAAGTATGCAAAGCATGCATCTCAATTAGTCAGCAACCATAGTCCCGCCC
CTAACTCCGCCCATCCCGCCCCTAACTCCGCCCAGTTCCGCCCATTCTCCGCCCCATGGCTGACTAATTT
TTTTTATTTATGCAGAGGCCGAGGCCGCCTCTGCCTCTGAGCTATTCCAGAAGTAGTGAGGAGGCTTTTT
TGGAGGCCTAGGCTTTTGCAAAAAGCTCCCGGGAGCTTGTATATCCATTTTCGGATCTGATCAGCACGTG
TTGACAATTAATCATCGGCATAGTATATCGGCATAGTATAATACGACAAGGTGAGGAACTAAACCATGGC
CAAGTTGACCAGTGCCGTTCCGGTGCTCACCGCGCGCGACGTCGCCGGAGCGGTCGAGTTCTGGACCGAC
CGGCTCGGGTTCTCCCGGGACTTCGTGGAGGACGACTTCGCCGGTGTGGTCCGGGACGACGTGACCCTGT
TCATCAGCGCGGTCCAGGACCAGGTGGTGCCGGACAACACCCTGGCCTGGGTGTGGGTGCGCGGCCTGGA
CGAGCTGTACGCCGAGTGGTCGGAGGTCGTGTCCACGAACTTCCGGGACGCCTCCGGGCCGGCCATGACC
GAGATCGGCGAGCAGCCGTGGGGGCGGGAGTTCGCCCTGCGCGACCCGGCCGGCAACTGCGTGCACTTCG
TGGCCGAGGAGCAGGACTGACACGTGCTACGAGATTTCGATTCCACCGCCGCCTTCTATGAAAGGTTGGG
CTTCGGAATCGTTTTCCGGGACGCCGGCTGGATGATCCTCCAGCGCGGGGATCTCATGCTGGAGTTCTTC
GCCCACCCCAACTTGTTTATTGCAGCTTATAATGGTTACAAATAAAGCAATAGCATCACAAATTTCACAA
ATAAAGCATTTTTTTCACTGCATTCTAGTTGTGGTTTGTCCAAACTCATCAATGTATCTTATCATGTCTG
TATACCGTCGACCTCTAGCTAGAGCTTGGCGTAATCATGGTCATAGCTGTTTCCTGTGTGAAATTGTTAT
CCGCTCACAATTCCACACAACATACGAGCCGGAAGCATAAAGTGTAAAGCCTGGGGTGCCTAATGAGTGA
GCTAACTCACATTAATTGCGTTGCGCTCACTGCCCGCTTTCCAGTCGGGAAACCTGTCGTGCCAGCTGCA
TTAATGAATCGGCCAACGCGCGGGGAGAGGCGGTTTGCGTATTGGGCGCTCTTCCGCTTCCTCGCTCACT
GACTCGCTGCGCTCGGTCGTTCGGCTGCGGCGAGCGGTATCAGCTCACTCAAAGGCGGTAATACGGTTAT
CCACAGAATCAGGGGATAACGCAGGAAAGAACATGTGAGCAAAAGGCCAGCAAAAGGCCAGGAACCGTAA
AAAGGCCGCGTTGCTGGCGTTTTTCCATAGGCTCCGCCCCCCTGACGAGCATCACAAAAATCGACGCTCA
AGTCAGAGGTGGCGAAACCCGACAGGACTATAAAGATACCAGGCGTTTCCCCCTGGAAGCTCCCTCGTGC
GCTCTCCTGTTCCGACCCTGCCGCTTACCGGATACCTGTCCGCCTTTCTCCCTTCGGGAAGCGTGGCGCT
TTCTCATAGCTCACGCTGTAGGTATCTCAGTTCGGTGTAGGTCGTTCGCTCCAAGCTGGGCTGTGTGCAC
GAACCCCCCGTTCAGCCCGACCGCTGCGCCTTATCCGGTAACTATCGTCTTGAGTCCAACCCGGTAAGAC
ACGACTTATCGCCACTGGCAGCAGCCACTGGTAACAGGATTAGCAGAGCGAGGTATGTAGGCGGTGCTAC
AGAGTTCTTGAAGTGGTGGCCTAACTACGGCTACACTAGAAGAACAGTATTTGGTATCTGCGCTCTGCTG
AAGCCAGTTACCTTCGGAAAAAGAGTTGGTAGCTCTTGATCCGGCAAACAAACCACCGCTGGTAGCGGTG
GTTTTTTTGTTTGCAAGCAGCAGATTACGCGCAGAAAAAAAGGATCTCAAGAAGATCCTTTGATCTTTTC
TACGGGGTCTGACGCTCAGTGGAACGAAAACTCACGTTAAGGGATTTTGGTCATGAGATTATCAAAAAGG
ATCTTCACCTAGATCCTTTTAAATTAAAAATGAAGTTTTAAATCAATCTAAAGTATATATGAGTAAACTT
GGTCTGACAGTTACCAATGCTTAATCAGTGAGGCACCTATCTCAGCGATCTGTCTATTTCGTTCATCCAT
AGTTGCCTGACTCCCCGTCGTGTAGATAACTACGATACGGGAGGGCTTACCATCTGGCCCCAGTGCTGCA
ATGATACCGCGAGACCCACGCTCACCGGCTCCAGATTTATCAGCAATAAACCAGCCAGCCGGAAGGGCCG
AGCGCAGAAGTGGTCCTGCAACTTTATCCGCCTCCATCCAGTCTATTAATTGTTGCCGGGAAGCTAGAGT
AAGTAGTTCGCCAGTTAATAGTTTGCGCAACGTTGTTGCCATTGCTACAGGCATCGTGGTGTCACGCTCG
TCGTTTGGTATGGCTTCATTCAGCTCCGGTTCCCAACGATCAAGGCGAGTTACATGATCCCCCATGTTGT
GCAAAAAAGCGGTTAGCTCCTTCGGTCCTCCGATCGTTGTCAGAAGTAAGTTGGCCGCAGTGTTATCACT
CATGGTTATGGCAGCACTGCATAATTCTCTTACTGTCATGCCATCCGTAAGATGCTTTTCTGTGACTGGT
GAGTACTCAACCAAGTCATTCTGAGAATAGTGTATGCGGCGACCGAGTTGCTCTTGCCCGGCGTCAATAC
GGGATAATACCGCGCCACATAGCAGAACTTTAAAAGTGCTCATCATTGGAAAACGTTCTTCGGGGCGAAA
ACTCTCAAGGATCTTACCGCTGTTGAGATCCAGTTCGATGTAACCCACTCGTGCACCCAACTGATCTTCA
GCATCTTTTACTTTCACCAGCGTTTCTGGGTGAGCAAAAACAGGAAGGCAAAATGCCGCAAAAAAGGGAA
TAAGGGCGACACGGAAATGTTGAATACTCATACTCTTCCTTTTTCAATATTATTGAAGCATTTATCAGGG
TTATTGTCTCATGAGCGGATACATATTTGAATGTATTTAGAAAAATAAACAAATAGGGGTTCCGCGCACA
TTTCCCCGAAAAGTGCCACCTG
